>Addgene plasmid #34303 | KHBD00149 | depositor partial sequence | sequence record 40870 | KHBD00149 sequence 1290 bps
ATGAGCACCGAGTGTCGGATCTGCGGCGAGCGCATCTTCACGCCGCACCCAAAGAACATCTTCGAGAAGC
GCAATCATCGCATTCGGATGGCCATCGAGCAAATCACGGGCTTAGAGATCGTTTTAGAGAATATGCTGCC
CCAGCACATATGCGCTTGTTGTCTCCTGGACCTGACCCAAGCCGTAGCCTTCAGGCAGCGATGCCTGGAG
ACGCACGCAAATCTCCACCAGAGGATCTCCTCGAAGGCGGGTGTCGCCTCAAAAGGCTCCCCGGAGGTTT
CGCCAGTGCTTAGTGATCCGCTGCTGAAACGGGAGGTGCTGGATGATACAGTAGACACCGAGGACGATAA
GGAGCTACTGGACGATGATAAGGATTTAATGGATGATGATAAGGATTTCTTGGAGGACGAAAAGCCGATT
TTAAGATATCCTCCGGCCAAAAAAATCCGGATCGAGGACCAAAATTTCCCGAACAGACAGTCCCCACGAG
TCAGGGTCAAGCGGCTTCGTGTGCCTGTGGTCGAGAAGGCAGATAGTCCACCGCCACCTCCGCGGGAGCA
CGTCCGAAAGCCCAGAAAGCGGCGACCAAAACCCAAGGTCGATCGCTCGATAAAGCGATACGTGTGCGAC
CAGTGCGGTTGGTCGTTCAACGATCACAGCAACATGAAGGATCACAAGCTGCGGCACTTCGAGGAGAAGT
TTTCATGCGACGAGTGCGGTCGCAAGTTCTACACCATGCCACTGCTCCGATTGCACATTCGAGTCCATCA
CAAGGGCGAGAAACCGTACGTCTGCAAGTTCTGCGGTATGGGATTCGCCAATAGTCCCAGCCGCTGTCGT
CATGAACGTCAAATGCATGCCAACGAGCTGGTGCACCCGTGCAAAATATGCGGCAAACGATTCAACAGCG
AGAAGGGACGGCTGAAGCACGAGGAGGGGCACAAGAGTGACCAACCGGATGTCCATATCTGCCTCACATG
CAACAAGGAGTTCAAGGAGGCGCAGTTTTTGCATCGGCACTACTCCACAAAGTATCACCGCAAGCGGGTC
AACTTGCTGGTTAATGGTCCAAAAGAGGAATTCCAGTCTGAAGTCGATCCGGCGGAGTTTCCGGGATATA
TGGAAGAGGGGCAGGCAGAAATGGAGGACAACCAGGCTGAACTGGACGTAATGTTAGATAACATTGACGA
GGAACAATATGAGGACCACGAGGTACTTCAGGATGAGGACGCAAATTTTGAGGACTTCGAGTACGAGGAA
GCCATTCCCGATGGAGAGGAGCTGTACACC
