>Addgene plasmid #34303 | KHBD00149 | addgene partial sequence | sequence record 41975 | M13-Rev 5'-CAGGAAACAGCTATGACC-3'
GATTTTATTTTGACTGATAGTGACCTGTTCGTTGCAACAAATTGATAAGCAATGCTTTCTTATAATGCCA
ACTTTGTACAAGAAAGTTGGCAAGGTGTACAGCTCCTCTCCATCGGGAATGGCTTCCTCGTACTCGAAGT
CCTCAAAATTTGCGTCCTCATCCTGAAGTACCTCGTGGTCCTCATATTGTTCCTCGTCAATGTTATCTAA
CATTACGTCCAGTTCAGCCTGGTTGTCCTCCATTTCTGCCTGCCCCTCTTCCATATATCCCGGAAACTCC
GCCGGATCGACTTCAGACTGGAATTCCTCTTTTGGACCATTAACCAGCAAGTTGACCCGCTTGCGGTGAT
ACTTTGTGGAGTAGTGCCGATGCAAAAACTGCGCCTCCTTGAACTCCTTGTTGCATGTGAGGCAGATATG
GACATCCGGTTGGTCACTCTTGTGCCCCTCCTCGTGCTTCAGCCGTCCCTTCTCGCTGTTGAATCGTTTG
CCGCATATTTTGCACGGGTGCACCAGCTCGTTGGCATGCATTTGACGTTCATGACGACAGCGGCTGGGAC
TATTGGCGAATCCCATACCGCAGAACTTGCAGACGTACGGTTTCTCGCCCTTGTGATGGACTCGAATGTG
CAATCGGAGCAGTGGCATGGTGTAGAACTTGCGACCGCAC
