[The description below was written by a language model from this plasmid's Addgene catalogue record.]
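Description:
KHBD00149 is a Gateway entry-type clone built in the pDONR221 donor vector backbone (Invitrogen), carrying the open reading frame of the Drosophila melanogaster gene CG7357 (FBgn0038551). The insert is recorded as 1290 bp in a backbone of 2536 bp without insert, and it was introduced by Gateway recombination cloning. In such a clone, the ORF replaces the donor vector's counter-selectable cassette and ends up flanked by recombination sites that allow it to be moved in a single reaction into compatible destination vectors. The plasmid is maintained at high copy number in standard E. coli cloning strains such as DH5alpha and is selected with kanamycin. M13 forward and reverse primer sites flank the insert for sequence verification. No feature table accompanies the record, so the origin of replication and the exact att sites are not itemised.

The construct itself is not an expression vector. The record lists no promoter, tag or reporter, and expression depends on the destination vector into which the ORF is transferred. The depositor notes that ORFs in this collection were cloned open-ended, without a stop codon, which makes them suitable for in-frame C-terminal fusions as well as N-terminal ones after transfer. The plasmid belongs to a collection associated with a study on automated protein–DNA interaction screening of Drosophila regulatory elements, so it serves as a shuttle resource for producing the CG7357 protein in fusion formats suited to such assays. The record does not describe the function of CG7357 itself.
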