Addgene plasmid #34303: KHBD00149
Depositing lab: Bart Deplancke. Depositing organization: Swiss Federal Institute of Technology (EPFL). Publication: Automated protein-DNA interaction screening of Drosophila regulatory elements. Korneel Hens, Jean-Daniel Feuz, Alina Isakova, Antonina Lagovitina, Andreas Massouras, Julien Bryois, Patrick Callaerts, Susan E. Celniker, Bart Deplancke. Nat Methods. 2011 Oct 30;8(12):1065-70. 10.1038/nmeth.1763 PubMed 22037703.
Backbone
  Vector backbone: pDONR221
  Backbone manufacturer: Invitrogen
  Backbone size w/o insert (bp): 2536
  Vector type: Gateway Donor Vector
Growth in bacteria
  Bacterial resistance: Kanamycin, 50 μg/mL
  Growth temperature: 37°C
  Growth strain: DH5alpha
  Copy number: High Copy
Gene/Insert
  Gene/Insert name: CG7357 (alt names: FBgn0038551; CG7357)
  Species: D. melanogaster (fly)
  Insert size (bp): 1290
  Entrez Gene: CG7357 (a.k.a. Dmel_CG7357, Dmel\CG7357)
  Cloning method: Gateway Cloning
  Sequencing primers: 5′ M13F; 3′ M13R
Terms and licenses: Academic/Nonprofit Terms; Industry Terms: Not Available to Industry
Depositor comments: Please note that the ORFs in this collection were cloned open-ended (without a stop codon).
How to cite: KHBD00149 was a gift from Bart Deplancke (Addgene plasmid # 34303 ; http://n2t.net/addgene:34303 ; RRID:Addgene_34303)
